Addgene plasmid #207063: ClhN-pADH3-4V5-APEX2-URA
Purpose: Backbone plasmid containing ADH3 promoter and 4V5-APEX2 tag.
Depositing lab: Zhiping Xie. Depositing organization: Shanghai Jiao Tong University. Publication: A Validated Set of Ascorbate Peroxidase-Based Organelle Markers for Electron Microscopy of Saccharomyces cerevisiae. Li H, He CW, Zhu J, Xie Z. mSphere. 2022 Aug 31;7(4):e0010722. doi: 10.1128/msphere.00107-22. Epub 2022 Jun 21. PubMed 35727034.
Backbone
  Vector backbone: ClhN-URA
  Vector type: Yeast Expression
Growth in bacteria
  Bacterial resistance: Ampicillin, 100 μg/mL
  Growth temperature: 37°C
  Growth strain: DH5alpha
  Copy number: High Copy
Gene/Insert
  Gene/Insert name: 4xV5-APEX2
  Species: S. cerevisiae (budding yeast)
  Promoter: pADH3
  Cloning method: Gibson Cloning
Terms and licenses: Academic/Nonprofit Terms; Industry Terms: Not Available to Industry
How to cite: ClhN-pADH3-4V5-APEX2-URA was a gift from Zhiping Xie (Addgene plasmid # 207063 ; http://n2t.net/addgene:207063 ; RRID:Addgene_207063)
