[The description below was written by a language model from this plasmid's Addgene catalogue record and pLannotate feature annotations shown in this document.]
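Description:
ClhN-pADH3-4V5-APEX2-URA is a yeast expression backbone plasmid built on the ClhN-URA vector and intended as a starting point for making APEX2-tagged fusion proteins in Saccharomyces cerevisiae. It is propagated in E. coli as a high-copy plasmid through a ColE1/pUC-type origin with ampicillin resistance (AmpR under its own bla promoter). Short remnants of rop, bom and lacI, together with flanking SP6 and T7 phage promoters, are leftovers of the cloning-vector scaffold. No yeast replication origin (2μ or CEN/ARS) is annotated in either sequence record, so the record does not show how the plasmid is maintained in yeast. Chromosomal integration would be consistent with this, but it is not stated.

The payload is a 4xV5-APEX2 cassette placed under the ADH3 promoter by Gibson cloning and closed by the S. cerevisiae ADH1 terminator. APEX2 is an engineered monomeric soybean ascorbate peroxidase that generates an electron-dense or proximity-labelling signal, and the four V5 epitopes allow detection with antibodies. The feature tables annotate APEX2, followed by a short HIV Rev-type nuclear export signal, but they do not explicitly call the ADH3 promoter or the V5 repeats. These presumably lie in the unannotated region upstream of APEX2. Downstream, a URA3 marker on the opposite strand provides uracil prototrophy selection in ura3 yeast. It is flanked by two loxP sites in the same orientation, so Cre recombinase can excise the marker and allow it to be reused.

The sequencing-derived and depositor sequence records differ slightly in length but carry the same features in the same order. The associated work describes validated APEX2-based organelle markers for electron microscopy of budding yeast, which fits use of this backbone for inserting organelle-targeting proteins.
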