Features (pLannotate 1.2.2; 14 found; start..end, strand, type, name):
   1228..1975    +  CDS            APEX2 (fragment): soybean ascorbate peroxidase, engineered to serve as a monomeric tag for electron microscopy and live-cell proteomics (Lam et al., 2015) more active than the original APEX due to the A134P mutation
   1982..2008    +  CDS            NES: nuclear export signal from the HIV Rev protein (Fischer et al., 1995)
   2050..2237    +  terminator     ADH1 terminator: S. cerevisiae ADH1; transcription terminator for the S. cerevisiae alcohol dehydrogenase 1 (ADH1) gene
   2289..2322    -  protein_bind   loxP: Cre-mediated recombination occurs in the 8-bp core sequence (GCATACAT). Cre recombinase
   2474..3259    -  CDS            URA3: PYRF_YEAST - Experimental evidence at protein level: Swiss-Prot protein existence level 1. From Saccharomyces cerevisiae (strain ATCC 204508 / S288c) (Baker's yeast).
   3775..3808    -  protein_bind   loxP: Cre-mediated recombination occurs in the 8-bp core sequence (GCATACAT). Cre recombinase
   3862..3880    -  promoter       T7 promoter: promoter for bacteriophage T7 RNA polymerase
   3902..3955    -  CDS            lacI (fragment): lac repressor; lacI; The lac repressor binds to the lac operator to inhibit transcription in E. coli. This inhibition can be relieved by adding lactose or isopropyl-β-D-thiogalactopyranoside (IPTG).
   4138..4726    -  rep_origin     ori: high-copy-number ColE1/pMB1/pBR322/pUC origin of replication
   4897..5757    -  CDS            AmpR: β-lactamase; bla; confers resistance to ampicillin, carbenicillin, and related antibiotics
   5758..5862    -  promoter       AmpR promoter: bla
   5957..5992    +  CDS            rop (fragment): Rop protein, which maintains plasmids at low copy number; rop
   6094..6145    +  misc_feature   bom (fragment): basis of mobility region from pBR322
   6208..2       +  promoter       SP6 promoter (across the origin): promoter for bacteriophage SP6 RNA polymerase
>Addgene plasmid #207063 | ClhN-pADH3-4V5-APEX2-URA | depositor full sequence | sequence record 403086 | Full Sequence
GAACGCGGCCGCCAGCTGAAGCTTCGTACGTCCTTACGAAAAAAAAGATCAAGGAAACATGTCGGAAACA
AATGGGAAACAACAAAAAGGACTTATCATTCCTACTTTTTTGTCGAGGGCATTTGTCGAGGGTAATACTG
CATACTGCCTATTGTCGGTCCCGCAGAATTAATAGTGGCTGCTCATACACAACGAAAAAAATTGTTAACA
AAATAGAAGGATTCGTCTATGCCCTTTTTTCAGTGCGGAAATTATATACCACACAAGCCGTCGAAGCCCA
TAGGGTCCTTTAACAATAAAGACTCTCCTAAAAAAATTTTTCTTGTGACACGTCAGTGCAGGATATAAAT
GTAGCAAGCGTATATAACAAATGACAAAGGGTTCTTGCGCAAGGTTACTTTAGCGTTGCTGGATAATGAT
CGGATTGTTTTTAGATCACGATAGCACATTTGAGGAATCGTATCGAAACGGACAGGGCAAGAGTACGAGG
GCGAAATGAACTTATAACACCATTGATATTTTCTCCTCAATCTTATCATTCCACGCACATTATTTTCCTA
CTATGTTATGCGGGAACAGTTCCTAAGGAATTTTTCTAATGGCATTTCGGCAGCGTCATCAAATGTACGC
ACCCACTTCAAGTGATCATTCGCTCGTTACTACCTATCACGTGTCGCATCACTCGCGACGTCCATGCGCA
TGCTGTGCCGCAGGAGAATTCGAGATGCGAATGAGCAGCAGCCATTTTGATGTTGTGAGCATCGGAACGT
TTCTGCGTCCGTACACTGTCCTTTTGTTACTTAGATAATGGCTAAGGCAAGCAGTCCGGGCCACAGGAGT
CAAAGGCTTTTCGCCAGCTCCTAAACGCTGGAAGTGTAATTTTTTTTCGTCTTATAAAATTAAACAAACC
CTTTTAGAAAGGAACACTCGCTTTATCTCTTCGACCGAATTTACTATACATGGATATATATATATTATCT
TCTGTTCACAGTTAAAACTAGGAATAGTATAGTCATAAGTTAACACCATCGCTAGCGGTAAACCAATTCC
AAATCCATTGTTGGGTTTGGATTCTACTCCTAGCGGTAAACCAATTCCAAATCCATTGTTGGGTTTGGAT
TCTACTCCTAGCGGTAAACCAATTCCAAATCCATTGTTGGGTTTGGATTCTACTCCTAGCGGTAAACCAA
TTCCAAATCCATTGTTGGGTTTGGATTCTACTCCTAGGGGAAAGTCTTACCCAACTGTGAGTGCTGATTA
CCAGGACGCCGTTGAGAAGGCGAAGAAGAAGCTCAGAGGCTTCATCGCTGAGAAGAGATGCGCTCCTCTA
ATGCTCCGTTTGGCATTCCACTCTGCTGGAACCTTTGACAAGGGCACGAAGACCGGTGGACCCTTCGGAA
CCATCAAGCACCCTGCCGAACTGGCTCACAGCGCTAACAACGGTCTTGACATCGCTGTTAGGCTTTTGGA
GCCACTCAAGGCGGAGTTCCCTATTTTGAGCTACGCCGATTTCTACCAGTTGGCTGGCGTTGTTGCCGTT
GAGGTCACGGGTGGACCTAAGGTTCCATTCCACCCTGGAAGAGAGGACAAGCCTGAGCCACCACCAGAGG
GTCGCTTGCCCGATCCCACTAAGGGTTCTGACCATTTGAGAGATGTGTTTGGCAAAGCTATGGGGCTTAC
TGACCAAGATATCGTTGCTCTATCTGGGGGTCACACTATTGGAGCTGCACACAAGGAGCGTTCTGGATTT
GAGGGTCCCTGGACCTCTAATCCTCTTATTTTCGACAACTCATACTTCACGGAGTTGTTGAGTGGTGAGA
AGGAAGGTCTCCTTCAGCTACCTTCTGACAAGGCTCTTTTGTCTGACCCTGTATTCCGCCCTCTCGTTGA
CAAATATGCAGCGGACGAAGATGCCTTCTTTGCTGATTACGCTGAGGCTCACCAAAAGCTTTCCGAGCTT
GGGTTTGCTGATGCCCTGCAGCTGCCTCCCCTGGAGCGCCTGACCCTGGACGCTCAGTGCAGATCTTGAG
GCGCGCCACTTCTAAATAAGCGAATTTCTTATGATTTATGATTTTTATTATTAAATAAGTTATAAAAAAA
ATAAGTGTATACAAATTTTAAAGTGACTCTTAGGTTTTAAAACGAAAATTCTTATTCTTGAGTAACTCTT
TCCTGTAGGTCAGGTTGCTTTCTCAGGTATAGTATGAGGTCGCTCTTATTGACCACACCTCTACCGGCAG
ATCCGCTAGGGATAACAGGGTAATATCTGCAGGTCGACAACCCTTAATATAACTTCGTATAATGTATGCT
ATACGAAGTTATTAGGTCTAGAGATCCCAATACAACAGATCACGTGATCTTTTTGTAAGATGAAGTTGAA
GTAGTGTTGCACCGTGCCAATGCAGGTGGCTATTAGATTAAATATGTGATTTGTTCTATTAAGTTTCCTG
TATAATTAATGGGGAGCGCTGATTCTCTTTTGGTACGCTTCCCATCCAGCATTTCTGTATCTTTCACCTT
CAACCTTAGGATCTCTACCCTTGGCGAAAAGTCCTCTGCCAACAATGATGATATCTGATCCACCACTTAC
AACTTCGTCGACGGTTCTGTACTGCTGACCCAATGCATCGCCTTTGTCGTCTAAACCTACACCTGGGGTC
ATGATTAGCCAATCAAACCCTTCTTCTCTTCCTCCCATATCGTTCTGAGCAATGAACCCAATAACGAAAT
CTTTATCACTCTTTGCAATATCAACGGTACCCTTAGTATATTCACCGTGTGCTAGAGAACCCTTGGAAGA
CAATTCAGCAAGCATCAATAATCCCCTTGGTTCTTTGGTGACCTCTTGCGCACCTTGTTTCAAGCCAGCA
ACAATACCAGCACCAGTAACCCCGTGGGCGTTGGTGATATCAGACCATTCTGCGATACGGTAAACGCCCG
ATGTATATTGTAATTTGACTGTGTTACCGATATCGGCGAATTTTCTGTCCTCAAATATCAAGAACTTGTA
TTTCTCTGCCAATGCTTTCAATGGAACGACAGTACCCTCATAACTGAAATCATCCAAGATATCAACGTGT
GTTTTCAAAAGGCAAATGTATGGACCCAACGTTTCAACAAGTTTCAATAGCTCATCAGTCGAACGAACGT
CAAGAGAAGCACACAAATTGGTCTTCTTTTCATCCATTAAACGTAAAAGTTTCGATGCAACCGGACTTGC
ATGAGTCTCAGCTCTACTGGTATATGATTTTGTGGACATGGTGCAACTAATTGACGGGAGTGTATTGACG
CTGGCGTACTGGCTTTCACAAAATGGCCCAATCACAACCACATCTTAGATAGTTGAAATGACTTTAGATA
ACATCAATTGAGATGAGCTTAATCATGTCAAAGCTAAAAGTGTCACCATGAACGACAATTCTTAAGCAAA
TCACGTGATATAGATCCACGAATAACCACCATTTGATGCTCGAGGCAAGTAATGTGTGTAAAAAAATGCG
TTACCACCATCCAATGCAGACCGATCTTCTACCCAGAATCACATATATTTATGTACCGAGTACCTTTTTT
CTATCTTCCAATTGCTTCTCCCATATGATTGTCTCCGTAAGCTCGAAATTTCTAAGTTGGATTTTAATCT
TCACGCAGGATGACAGTTCGATGAGCTTCTGAGGAGTGTTTAGAACATAATCAGTTTATCCATGGTCTAT
CTCTTCTTGTCGCTTTTTCTCCTCGATAGAACCTAAATAAAACGAGCTCTCGAGAACCCTTAATATAACT
TCGTATAATGTATGCTATACGAAGTTATTAGGTGATATCAGATCCACTAGTGGCCTATGCGGCCGCGGAT
CTGCCGGTCTCCCTATAGTGAGTCGTATTAATTTCGATAAGCCAGGTTAACCTGCATTAATGAATCGGCC
AACGCGCGGGGAGAGGCGGTTTGCGTATTGGGCGCTCTTCCGCTTCCTCGCTCACTGACTCGCTGCGCTC
GGTCGTTCGGCTGCGGCGAGCGGTATCAGCTCACTCAAAGGCGGTAATACGGTTATCCACAGAATCAGGG
GATAACGCAGGAAAGAACATGTGAGCAAAAGGCCAGCAAAAGGCCAGGAACCGTAAAAAGGCCGCGTTGC
TGGCGTTTTTCCATAGGCTCCGCCCCCCTGACGAGCATCACAAAAATCGACGCTCAAGTCAGAGGTGGCG
AAACCCGACAGGACTATAAAGATACCAGGCGTTTCCCCCTGGAAGCTCCCTCGTGCGCTCTCCTGTTCCG
ACCCTGCCGCTTACCGGATACCTGTCCGCCTTTCTCCCTTCGGGAAGCGTGGCGCTTTCTCAATGCTCAC
GCTGTAGGTATCTCAGTTCGGTGTAGGTCGTTCGCTCCAAGCTGGGCTGTGTGCACGAACCCCCCGTTCA
GCCCGACCGCTGCGCCTTATCCGGTAACTATCGTCTTGAGTCCAACCCGGTAAGACACGACTTATCGCCA
CTGGCAGCAGCCACTGGTAACAGGATTAGCAGAGCGAGGTATGTAGGCGGTGCTACAGAGTTCTTGAAGT
GGTGGCCTAACTACGGCTACACTAGAAGGACAGTATTTGGTATCTGCGCTCTGCTGAAGCCAGTTACCTT
CGGAAAAAGAGTTGGTAGCTCTTGATCCGGCAAACAAACCACCGCTGGTAGCGGTGGTTTTTTTGTTTGC
AAGCAGCAGATTACGCGCAGAAAAAAAGGATCTCAAGAAGATCCTTTGATCTTTTCTACGGGGTCTGACG
CTCAGTGGAACGAAAACTCACGTTAAGGGATTTTGGTCATGAGATTATCAAAAAGGATCTTCACCTAGAT
CCTTTTAAATTAAAAATGAAGTTTTAAATCAATCTAAAGTATATATGAGTAAACTTGGTCTGACAGTTAC
CAATGCTTAATCAGTGAGGCACCTATCTCAGCGATCTGTCTATTTCGTTCATCCATAGTTGCCTGACTCC
CCGTCGTGTAGATAACTACGATACGGGAGGGCTTACCATCTGGCCCCAGTGCTGCAATGATACCGCGAGA
CCCACGCTCACCGGCTCCAGATTTATCAGCAATAAACCAGCCAGCCGGAAGGGCCGAGCGCAGAAGTGGT
CCTGCAACTTTATCCGCCTCCATCCAGTCTATTAATTGTTGCCGGGAAGCTAGAGTAAGTAGTTCGCCAG
TTAATAGTTTGCGCAACGTTGTTGCCATTGCTACAGGCATCGTGGTGTCACGCTCGTCGTTTGGTATGGC
TTCATTCAGCTCCGGTTCCCAACGATCAAGGCGAGTTACATGATCCCCCATGTTGTGCAAAAAAGCGGTT
AGCTCCTTCGGTCCTCCGATCGTTGTCAGAAGTAAGTTGGCCGCAGTGTTATCACTCATGGTTATGGCAG
CACTGCATAATTCTCTTACTGTCATGCCATCCGTAAGATGCTTTTCTGTGACTGGTGAGTACTCAACCAA
GTCATTCTGAGAATAGTGTATGCGGCGACCGAGTTGCTCTTGCCCGGCGTCAATACGGGATAATACCGCG
CCACATAGCAGAACTTTAAAAGTGCTCATCATTGGAAAACGTTCTTCGGGGCGAAAACTCTCAAGGATCT
TACCGCTGTTGAGATCCAGTTCGATGTAACCCACTCGTGCACCCAACTGATCTTCAGCATCTTTTACTTT
CACCAGCGTTTCTGGGTGAGCAAAAACAGGAAGGCAAAATGCCGCAAAAAAGGGAATAAGGGCGACACGG
AAATGTTGAATACTCATACTCTTCCTTTTTCAATATTATTGAAGCATTTATCAGGGTTATTGTCTCATGA
GCGGATACATATTTGAATGTATTTAGAAAAATAAACAAATAGGGGTTCCGCGCACATTTCCCCGAAAAGT
GCCACCTGACGTCTAAGAAACCATTATTATCATGACATTAACCTATAAAAATAGGCGTATCACGAGGCCC
TTTCGTCTCGCGCGTTTCGGTGATGACGGTGAAAACCTCTGACACATGCAGCTCCCGGAGACGGTCACAG
CTTGTCTGTAAGCGGATGCCGGGAGCAGACAAGCCCGTCAGGGCGCGTCAGCGGGTGTTGGCGGGTGTCG
GGGCTGGCTTAACTATGCGGCATCAGAGCAGATTGTACTGAGAGTGCACCATATGGACATATTGTCGTTA
GAACGCGGCTACAATTAATACATAACCTTATGTATCATACACATACGATTTAGGTGACACTATA
