Features (pLannotate 1.2.2; 14 found; start..end, strand, type, name):
   1263..2010    +  CDS            APEX2 (fragment): soybean ascorbate peroxidase, engineered to serve as a monomeric tag for electron microscopy and live-cell proteomics (Lam et al., 2015) more active than the original APEX due to the A134P mutation
   2017..2043    +  CDS            NES: nuclear export signal from the HIV Rev protein (Fischer et al., 1995)
   2085..2272    +  terminator     ADH1 terminator: S. cerevisiae ADH1; transcription terminator for the S. cerevisiae alcohol dehydrogenase 1 (ADH1) gene
   2324..2357    -  protein_bind   loxP: Cre-mediated recombination occurs in the 8-bp core sequence (GCATACAT). Cre recombinase
   2509..3294    -  CDS            URA3: PYRF_YEAST - Experimental evidence at protein level: Swiss-Prot protein existence level 1. From Saccharomyces cerevisiae (strain ATCC 204508 / S288c) (Baker's yeast).
   3809..3842    -  protein_bind   loxP: Cre-mediated recombination occurs in the 8-bp core sequence (GCATACAT). Cre recombinase
   3896..3914    -  promoter       T7 promoter: promoter for bacteriophage T7 RNA polymerase
   3936..3989    -  CDS            lacI (fragment): lac repressor; lacI; The lac repressor binds to the lac operator to inhibit transcription in E. coli. This inhibition can be relieved by adding lactose or isopropyl-β-D-thiogalactopyranoside (IPTG).
   4172..4760    -  rep_origin     ori: high-copy-number ColE1/pMB1/pBR322/pUC origin of replication
   4931..5791    -  CDS            AmpR: β-lactamase; bla; confers resistance to ampicillin, carbenicillin, and related antibiotics
   5792..5896    -  promoter       AmpR promoter: bla
   5991..6026    +  CDS            rop (fragment): Rop protein, which maintains plasmids at low copy number; rop
   6128..6179    +  misc_feature   bom (fragment): basis of mobility region from pBR322
   6242..2       +  promoter       SP6 promoter (across the origin): promoter for bacteriophage SP6 RNA polymerase
>Addgene plasmid #207063 | ClhN-pADH3-4V5-APEX2-URA | addgene full sequence | sequence record 424583 | Addgene NGS Result
GAACGCGGCCGCCAGCTGAAGCTTTCCTTACGAAAAAAAAGATCAAGGAAACATGTCGGAAACAAATGGG
AAACAACAAAAAGGACTTATCATTCCTACTTTTTTGTCGAGGGCATTTGTCGAGGGTAATACTGCATACT
GCCTATTGTCGGTCCCGCAGAATTAATAGTGGCTGCTCATACACAACGAAAAAAATTGTTAACAAAATAG
AAGGATTCGTCTATGCCCTTTTTTCAGTGCGGAAATTATATACCACACAAGCCGTCGAAGCCCATAGGGT
CCTTTAACAATAAAGACTCTCCTAAAAAAATTTTTCTTGTGACACGTCAGTGCAGGATATAAATGTAGCA
AGCGTATATAACAAATGACAAAGGGTTCTTGCGCAAGGTTACTTTAGCGTTGCTGGATAATGATCGGATT
GTTTTTAGATCACGATAGCACATTTGAGGAATCGTATCGAAACGGACAGGGCAAGAGTACGAGGGCGAAA
TGAACTTATAACACCATTGATATTTTCTCCTCAATCTTATCATTCCACGCACATTATTTTCCTACTATGT
TATGCGGGAACAGTTCCTAAGGAATTTTTCTAATGGCATTTCGGCAGCGTCATCAAATGTACGCACCCAC
TTCAAGTGATCATTCGCTCGTTACTACCTATCACGTGTCGCATCACTCGCGACGTCCATGCGCATGCTGT
GCCGCAGGAGAATTCGAGATGCGAATGAGCAGCAGCCATTTTGATGTTGTGAGCATCGGAACGTTTCTGC
GTCCGTACACTGTCCTTTTGTTACTTAGATAATGGCTAAGGCAAGCAGTCCGGGCCACAGGAGTCAAAGG
CTTTTCGCCAGCTCCTAAACGCTGGAAGTGTAATTTTTTTTCGTCTTATAAAATTAAACAAACCCTTTTA
GAAAGGAACACTCGCTTTATCTCTTCGACCGAATTTACTATACATGGATATATATATATTATCTTCTGTT
CACAGTTAAAACTAGGAATAGTATAGTCATAAGTTAACACCATCCGTACGCTGCAGGTCGTGGGATTCCT
GGGTTAATTAACATCGCTAGCGGTAAACCAATTCCAAATCCATTGTTGGGTTTGGATTCTACTCCTAGCG
GTAAACCAATTCCAAATCCATTGTTGGGTTTGGATTCTACTCCTAGCGGTAAACCAATTCCAAATCCATT
GTTGGGTTTGGATTCTACTCCTAGCGGTAAACCAATTCCAAATCCATTGTTGGGTTTGGATTCTACTCCT
AGGGGAAAGTCTTACCCAACTGTGAGTGCTGATTACCAGGACGCCGTTGAGAAGGCGAAGAAGAAGCTCA
GAGGCTTCATCGCTGAGAAGAGATGCGCTCCTCTAATGCTCCGTTTGGCATTCCACTCTGCTGGAACCTT
TGACAAGGGCACGAAGACCGGTGGACCCTTCGGAACCATCAAGCACCCTGCCGAACTGGCTCACAGCGCT
AACAACGGTCTTGACATCGCTGTTAGGCTTTTGGAGCCACTCAAGGCGGAGTTCCCTATTTTGAGCTACG
CCGATTTCTACCAGTTGGCTGGCGTTGTTGCCGTTGAGGTCACGGGTGGACCTAAGGTTCCATTCCACCC
TGGAAGAGAGGACAAGCCTGAGCCACCACCAGAGGGTCGCTTGCCCGATCCCACTAAGGGTTCTGACCAT
TTGAGAGATGTGTTTGGCAAAGCTATGGGGCTTACTGACCAAGATATCGTTGCTCTATCTGGGGGTCACA
CTATTGGAGCTGCACACAAGGAGCGTTCTGGATTTGAGGGTCCCTGGACCTCTAATCCTCTTATTTTCGA
CAACTCATACTTCACGGAGTTGTTGAGTGGTGAGAAGGAAGGTCTCCTTCAGCTACCTTCTGACAAGGCT
CTTTTGTCTGACCCTGTATTCCGCCCTCTCGTTGACAAATATGCAGCGGACGAAGATGCCTTCTTTGCTG
ATTACGCTGAGGCTCACCAAAAGCTTTCCGAGCTTGGGTTTGCTGATGCCCTGCAGCTGCCTCCCCTGGA
GCGCCTGACCCTGGACGCTCAGTGCAGATCTTGAGGCGCGCCACTTCTAAATAAGCGAATTTCTTATGAT
TTATGATTTTTATTATTAAATAAGTTATAAAAAAAATAAGTGTATACAAATTTTAAAGTGACTCTTAGGT
TTTAAAACGAAAATTCTTATTCTTGAGTAACTCTTTCCTGTAGGTCAGGTTGCTTTCTCAGGTATAGTAT
GAGGTCGCTCTTATTGACCACACCTCTACCGGCAGATCCGCTAGGGATAACAGGGTAATATCTGCAGGTC
GACAACCCTTAATATAACTTCGTATAATGTATGCTATACGAAGTTATTAGGTCTAGAGATCCCAATACAA
CAGATCACGTGATCTTTTTGTAAGATGAAGTTGAAGTAGTGTTGCACCGTGCCAATGCAGGTGGCTATTA
GATTAAATATGTGATTTGTTCTATTAAGTTTCCTGTATAATTAATGGGGAGCGCTGATTCTCTTTTGGTA
CGCTTCCCATCCAGCATTTCTGTATCTTTCACCTTCAACCTTAGGATCTCTACCCTTGGCGAAAAGTCCT
CTGCCAACAATGATGATATCTGATCCACCACTTACAACTTCGTCGACGGTTCTGTACTGCTGACCCAATG
CATCGCCTTTGTCGTCTAAACCTACACCTGGGGTCATGATTAGCCAATCAAACCCTTCTTCTCTTCCTCC
CATATCGTTCTGAGCAATGAACCCAATAACGAAATCTTTATCACTCTTTGCAATATCAACGGTACCCTTA
GTATATTCACCGTGTGCTAGAGAACCCTTGGAAGACAATTCAGCAAGCATCAATAATCCCCTTGGTTCTT
TGGTGACCTCTTGCGCACCTTGTTTCAAGCCAGCAACAATACCAGCACCAGTAACCCCGTGGGCGTTGGT
GATATCAGACCATTCTGCGATACGGTAAACGCCCGATGTATATTGTAATTTGACTGTGTTACCGATATCG
GCGAATTTTCTGTCCTCAAATATCAAGAACTTGTATTTCTCTGCCAATGCTTTCAATGGAACGACAGTAC
CCTCATAACTGAAATCATCCAAGATATCAACGTGTGTTTTCAAAAGGCAAATGTATGGACCCAACGTTTC
AACAAGTTTCAATAGCTCATCAGTCGAACGAACGTCAAGAGAAGCACACAAATTGGTCTTCTTTTCATCC
ATTAAACGTAAAAGTTTCGATGCAACCGGACTTGCATGAGTCTCAGCTCTACTGGTATATGATTTTGTGG
ACATGGTGCAACTAATTGACGGGAGTGTATTGACGCTGGCGTACTGGCTTTCACAAAATGGCCCAATCAC
AACCACATCTTAGATAGTTGAAATGACTTTAGATAACATCAATTGAGATGAGCTTAATCATGTCAAAGCT
AAAAGTGTCACCATGAACGACAATTCTTAAGCAAATCACGTGATATAGATCCACGAATAACCACCATTTG
ATGCTCGAGGCAAGTAATGTGTGTAAAAAAATGCGTTACCACCATCCAATGCAGACCGATCTTCTACCCA
GAATCACATATATTTATGTACCGAGTACCTTTTTTCTATCTTCCAATTGCTTCTCCCATATGATTGTCTC
CGTAAGCTCGAAATTTCTAAGTTGGATTTTAATCTTCACGCAGGATGACAGTTCGATGAGCTTCTGAGGA
GTGTTTAGAACATAATCATTTATCCATGGTCTATCTCTTCTTGTCGCTTTTTCTCCTCGATAGAACCTAA
ATAAAACGAGCTCTCGAGAACCCTTAATATAACTTCGTATAATGTATGCTATACGAAGTTATTAGGTGAT
ATCAGATCCACTAGTGGCCTATGCGGCCGCGGATCTGCCGGTCTCCCTATAGTGAGTCGTATTAATTTCG
ATAAGCCAGGTTAACCTGCATTAATGAATCGGCCAACGCGCGGGGAGAGGCGGTTTGCGTATTGGGCGCT
CTTCCGCTTCCTCGCTCACTGACTCGCTGCGCTCGGTCGTTCGGCTGCGGCGAGCGGTATCAGCTCACTC
AAAGGCGGTAATACGGTTATCCACAGAATCAGGGGATAACGCAGGAAAGAACATGTGAGCAAAAGGCCAG
CAAAAGGCCAGGAACCGTAAAAAGGCCGCGTTGCTGGCGTTTTTCCATAGGCTCCGCCCCCCTGACGAGC
ATCACAAAAATCGACGCTCAAGTCAGAGGTGGCGAAACCCGACAGGACTATAAAGATACCAGGCGTTTCC
CCCTGGAAGCTCCCTCGTGCGCTCTCCTGTTCCGACCCTGCCGCTTACCGGATACCTGTCCGCCTTTCTC
CCTTCGGGAAGCGTGGCGCTTTCTCATAGCTCACGCTGTAGGTATCTCAGTTCGGTGTAGGTCGTTCGCT
CCAAGCTGGGCTGTGTGCACGAACCCCCCGTTCAGCCCGACCGCTGCGCCTTATCCGGTAACTATCGTCT
TGAGTCCAACCCGGTAAGACACGACTTATCGCCACTGGCAGCAGCCACTGGTAACAGGATTAGCAGAGCG
AGGTATGTAGGCGGTGCTACAGAGTTCTTGAAGTGGTGGCCTAACTACGGCTACACTAGAAGAACAGTAT
TTGGTATCTGCGCTCTGCTGAAGCCAGTTACCTTCGGAAAAAGAGTTGGTAGCTCTTGATCCGGCAAACA
AACCACCGCTGGTAGCGGTGGTTTTTTTGTTTGCAAGCAGCAGATTACGCGCAGAAAAAAAGGATCTCAA
GAAGATCCTTTGATCTTTTCTACGGGGTCTGACGCTCAGTGGAACGAAAACTCACGTTAAGGGATTTTGG
TCATGAGATTATCAAAAAGGATCTTCACCTAGATCCTTTTAAATTAAAAATGAAGTTTTAAATCAATCTA
AAGTATATATGAGTAAACTTGGTCTGACAGTTACCAATGCTTAATCAGTGAGGCACCTATCTCAGCGATC
TGTCTATTTCGTTCATCCATAGTTGCCTGACTCCCCGTCGTGTAGATAACTACGATACGGGAGGGCTTAC
CATCTGGCCCCAGTGCTGCAATGATACCGCGAGACCCACGCTCACCGGCTCCAGATTTATCAGCAATAAA
CCAGCCAGCCGGAAGGGCCGAGCGCAGAAGTGGTCCTGCAACTTTATCCGCCTCCATCCAGTCTATTAAT
TGTTGCCGGGAAGCTAGAGTAAGTAGTTCGCCAGTTAATAGTTTGCGCAACGTTGTTGCCATTGCTACAG
GCATCGTGGTGTCACGCTCGTCGTTTGGTATGGCTTCATTCAGCTCCGGTTCCCAACGATCAAGGCGAGT
TACATGATCCCCCATGTTGTGCAAAAAAGCGGTTAGCTCCTTCGGTCCTCCGATCGTTGTCAGAAGTAAG
TTGGCCGCAGTGTTATCACTCATGGTTATGGCAGCACTGCATAATTCTCTTACTGTCATGCCATCCGTAA
GATGCTTTTCTGTGACTGGTGAGTACTCAACCAAGTCATTCTGAGAATAGTGTATGCGGCGACCGAGTTG
CTCTTGCCCGGCGTCAATACGGGATAATACCGCGCCACATAGCAGAACTTTAAAAGTGCTCATCATTGGA
AAACGTTCTTCGGGGCGAAAACTCTCAAGGATCTTACCGCTGTTGAGATCCAGTTCGATGTAACCCACTC
GTGCACCCAACTGATCTTCAGCATCTTTTACTTTCACCAGCGTTTCTGGGTGAGCAAAAACAGGAAGGCA
AAATGCCGCAAAAAAGGGAATAAGGGCGACACGGAAATGTTGAATACTCATACTCTTCCTTTTTCAATAT
TATTGAAGCATTTATCAGGGTTATTGTCTCATGAGCGGATACATATTTGAATGTATTTAGAAAAATAAAC
AAATAGGGGTTCCGCGCACATTTCCCCGAAAAGTGCCACCTGACGTCTAAGAAACCATTATTATCATGAC
ATTAACCTATAAAAATAGGCGTATCACGAGGCCCTTTCGTCTCGCGCGTTTCGGTGATGACGGTGAAAAC
CTCTGACACATGCAGCTCCCGGAGACGGTCACAGCTTGTCTGTAAGCGGATGCCGGGAGCAGACAAGCCC
GTCAGGGCGCGTCAGCGGGTGTTGGCGGGTGTCGGGGCTGGCTTAACTATGCGGCATCAGAGCAGATTGT
ACTGAGAGTGCACCATATGGACATATTGTCGTTAGAACGCGGCTACAATTAATACATAACCTTATGTATC
ATACACATACGATTTAGGTGACACTATA
